Addgene plasmid #81321: pDONR223_RHOA_p.T175M
Purpose: Gateway Donor vector containing RHOA , part of the Target Accelerator Plasmid Collection.
Depositing lab: Jesse Boehm & William Hahn & David Root. Depositing organization: Broad Institute. Publication: Systematic Functional Interrogation of Rare Cancer Variants Identifies Oncogenic Alleles. Kim E, Ilic N, Shrestha Y, Zou L, Kamburov A, Zhu C, Yang X, Lubonja R, Tran N, Nguyen C, Lawrence MS, Piccioni F, Bagul M, Doench JG, Chouinard CR, Wu X, Hogstrom L, Natoli T, Tamayo P, Horn H, Corsello SM, Lage K, Root DE, Subramanian A, Golub TR, Getz G, Boehm JS, Hahn WC. Cancer Discov. 2016 Jul;6(7):714-26. doi: 10.1158/2159-8290.CD-16-0160. Epub 2016 May 4. PubMed 27147599.
Backbone
  Vector backbone: pDONR223
  Backbone manufacturer: Invitrogen
  Backbone size w/o insert (bp): 2790
  Vector type: Gateway Entry vector
Growth in bacteria
  Bacterial resistance: Spectinomycin, 50 μg/mL
  Growth temperature: 37°C
  Growth strain: DH5alpha
  Copy number: High Copy
Gene/Insert
  Gene/Insert name: RHOA
  Species: H. sapiens (human)
  Mutation: T175M
  GenBank ID: NM_001664.3
  Entrez Gene: RHOA (a.k.a. ARH12, ARHA, EDFAOB, RHO12, RHOH12)
  Promoter: None
  Cloning method: Gateway Cloning
  Sequencing primers: 5′ M13pUC-fwd; 3′ M13-Rev
Terms and licenses: Academic/Nonprofit Terms; Industry Terms: Not Available to Industry
Depositor comments: Closed state: stop codon immediately follows insert
How to cite: pDONR223_RHOA_p.T175M was a gift from Jesse Boehm & William Hahn & David Root (Addgene plasmid # 81321 ; http://n2t.net/addgene:81321 ; RRID:Addgene_81321)
