[The description below was written by a language model from this plasmid's Addgene catalogue record.]
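Description:
pDONR223_RHOA_p.T175M is a Gateway entry clone built on the Invitrogen pDONR223 backbone (about 2.8 kb without insert). It is a high-copy bacterial plasmid selected with spectinomycin. It serves purely as a shuttle for an open reading frame and is not an expression vector in its own right. The record lists no promoter, so the insert is not expected to be expressed from this plasmid in bacteria or in mammalian cells.

The insert is the human RHOA coding sequence, which encodes the small Rho-family GTPase RhoA. It is referenced to the NM_001664.3 transcript and carries a single missense substitution, threonine 175 to methionine. It was introduced by Gateway recombination, so the ORF should sit between attL-type recombination sites. These sites allow an LR reaction to move it, in defined orientation and reading frame, into any compatible destination vector that supplies a promoter, tags or viral delivery elements. No feature table is provided, so the sites themselves are inferred from the vector type and not documented in the record. The depositor describes the clone as "closed", meaning a stop codon immediately follows the insert. The protein can therefore be fused to N-terminal tags from a destination vector, but translation will not read through into C-terminal tags. M13 forward and reverse primer sites flanking the cassette are listed for sequence verification.

The plasmid belongs to the Target Accelerator Plasmid Collection, a set of mutant alleles assembled for systematic functional testing of rare cancer-associated variants. Its typical use is as a source clone for generating expression constructs to compare the T175M allele with wild-type RHOA.
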