>Addgene plasmid #81321 | pDONR223_RHOA_p.T175M | depositor partial sequence | sequence record 154640 | Insert sequence
ATGGCTGCCATCCGGAAGAAACTGGTGATTGTTGGTGATGGAGCCTGTGGAAAGACATGCTTGCTCATAG
TCTTCAGCAAGGACCAGTTCCCAGAGGTGTATGTGCCCACAGTGTTTGAGAACTATGTGGCAGATATCGA
GGTGGATGGAAAGCAGGTAGAGTTGGCTTTGTGGGACACAGCTGGGCAGGAAGATTATGATCGCCTGAGG
CCCCTCTCCTACCCAGATACCGATGTTATACTGATGTGTTTTTCCATCGACAGCCCTGATAGTTTAGAAA
ACATCCCAGAAAAGTGGACCCCAGAAGTCAAGCATTTCTGTCCCAACGTGCCCATCATCCTGGTTGGGAA
TAAGAAGGATCTTCGGAATGATGAGCACACAAGGCGGGAGCTAGCCAAGATGAAGCAGGAGCCGGTGAAA
CCTGAAGAAGGCAGAGATATGGCAAACAGGATTGGCGCTTTTGGGTACATGGAGTGTTCAGCAAAGACCA
AAGATGGAGTGAGAGAGGTTTTTGAAATGGCTATGAGAGCTGCTCTGCAAGCTAGACGTGGGAAGAAAAA
ATCTGGGTGCCTTGTCTTG
