LOCUS       Exported 3372 bp ds-DNA circular SYN 13-MAY-2021
DEFINITION  Gateway Donor vector containing RHOA , part of the Target
            Accelerator Plasmid Collection..
ACCESSION   .
VERSION     .
KEYWORDS    pDONR223_RHOA_p.T175M
SOURCE      synthetic DNA construct
  ORGANISM  synthetic DNA construct
REFERENCE   1 (bases 1 to 3372)
  AUTHORS   Kim E, Ilic N, Shrestha Y, Zou L, Kamburov A, Zhu C, Yang X, Lubonja
            R, Tran N, Nguyen C, Lawrence MS, Piccioni F, Bagul M, Doench JG,
            Chouinard CR, Wu X, Hogstrom L, Natoli T, Tamayo P, Horn H, Corsello
            SM, Lage K, Root DE, Subramanian A, Golub TR, Getz G, Boehm JS, Hahn
            WC
  TITLE     Systematic Functional Interrogation of Rare Cancer Variants
            Identifies Oncogenic Alleles.
  JOURNAL   Cancer Discov. 2016 Jul;6(7):714-26. doi:
            10.1158/2159-8290.CD-16-0160. Epub 2016 May 4.
  PUBMED    27147599
REFERENCE   2 (bases 1 to 3372)
  AUTHORS   .
  TITLE     Direct Submission
  JOURNAL   Exported May 13, 2021 from SnapGene Server 1.1.58
            http://www.snapgene.com
FEATURES             Location/Qualifiers
     source          1..3372
                     /organism="synthetic DNA construct"
                     /mol_type="other DNA"
     primer_bind     43..65
                     /label=M13/pUC Forward
                     /note="In lacZ gene"
     primer_bind     57..74
                     /label=M13 Forward
                     /note="In lacZ gene. Also called M13-F20 or M13 (-21)
                     Forward"
     primer_bind     58..74
                     /label=M13 fwd
                     /note="common sequencing primer, one of multiple similar
                     variants"
     protein_bind    90..189
                     /gene="mutant version of attL"
                     /label=attL1
                     /bound_moiety="LR Clonase(TM)"
                     /note="recombination site for the Gateway(R) LR reaction"
     CDS             189..770
                     /codon_start=1
                     /product="human Rho family small GTPase RhoA"
                     /label=RhoA
                     /translation="MAAIRKKLVIVGDGACGKTCLLIVFSKDQFPEVYVPTVFENYVAD
                     IEVDGKQVELALWDTAGQEDYDRLRPLSYPDTDVILMCFSIDSPDSLENIPEKWTPEVK
                     HFCPNVPIILVGNKKDLRNDEHTRRELAKMKQEPVKPEEGRDMANRIGAFGYMECSAKT
                     KDGVREVFEMAMRAALQARRGKKKSGCLVL"
     protein_bind    complement(772..871)
                     /gene="mutant version of attL"
                     /label=attL2
                     /bound_moiety="LR Clonase(TM)"
                     /note="recombination site for the Gateway(R) LR reaction"
     primer_bind     complement(888..907)
                     /label=T7
                     /note="T7 promoter, forward primer"
     promoter        complement(889..907)
                     /label=T7 promoter
                     /note="promoter for bacteriophage T7 RNA polymerase"
     primer_bind     complement(912..928)
                     /label=M13 rev
                     /note="common sequencing primer, one of multiple similar
                     variants"
     primer_bind     complement(912..928)
                     /label=M13 Reverse
                     /note="In lacZ gene. Also called M13-rev"
     CDS             1359..2150
                     /codon_start=1
                     /gene="aadA"
                     /product="aminoglycoside adenylyltransferase (Murphy,
                     1985)"
                     /label=SmR
                     /note="confers resistance to spectinomycin and
                     streptomycin"
                     /translation="MREAVIAEVSTQLSEVVGVIERHLEPTLLAVHLYGSAVDGGLKPH
                     SDIDLLVTVTVRLDETTRRALINDLLETSASPGESEILRAVEVTIVVHDDIIPWRYPAK
                     RELQFGEWQRNDILAGIFEPATIDIDLAILLTKAREHSVALVGPAAEELFDPVPEQDLF
                     EALNETLTLWNSPPDWAGDERNVVLTLSRIWYSAVTGKIAPKDVAADWAMERLPAQYQP
                     VILEARQAYLGQEEDRLASRADQLEEFVHYVKGEITKVVGK"
     rep_origin      2243..2831
                     /direction=RIGHT
                     /label=ori
                     /note="high-copy-number ColE1/pMB1/pBR322/pUC origin of
                     replication"
     primer_bind     2732..2751
                     /label=pBR322ori-F
                     /note="pBR322 origin, forward primer"
     primer_bind     2985..3002
                     /label=L4440
                     /note="L4440 vector, forward primer"
     terminator      3161..3188
                     /label=rrnB T2 terminator
                     /note="transcription terminator T2 from the E. coli rrnB
                     gene"
     terminator      3280..3366
                     /gene="Escherichia coli rrnB"
                     /label=rrnB T1 terminator
                     /note="transcription terminator T1 from the E. coli rrnB
                     gene"
ORIGIN
        1 ggcagttccc tactctcgcg ttaacgctag catggatgtt ttcccagtca cgacgttgta
       61 aaacgacggc cagtcttaag ctcgggcccc aaataatgat tttattttga ctgatagtga
      121 cctgttcgtt gcaacaaatt gatgagcaat gcttttttat aatgccaact ttgtacaaaa
      181 aagttggcat ggctgccatc cggaagaaac tggtgattgt tggtgatgga gcctgtggaa
      241 agacatgctt gctcatagtc ttcagcaagg accagttccc agaggtgtat gtgcccacag
      301 tgtttgagaa ctatgtggca gatatcgagg tggatggaaa gcaggtagag ttggctttgt
      361 gggacacagc tgggcaggaa gattatgatc gcctgaggcc cctctcctac ccagataccg
      421 atgttatact gatgtgtttt tccatcgaca gccctgatag tttagaaaac atcccagaaa
      481 agtggacccc agaagtcaag catttctgtc ccaacgtgcc catcatcctg gttgggaata
      541 agaaggatct tcggaatgat gagcacacaa ggcgggagct agccaagatg aagcaggagc
      601 cggtgaaacc tgaagaaggc agagatatgg caaacaggat tggcgctttt gggtacatgg
      661 agtgttcagc aaagaccaaa gatggagtga gagaggtttt tgaaatggct atgagagctg
      721 ctctgcaagc tagacgtggg aagaaaaaat ctgggtgcct tgtcttgtga ttgccaactt
      781 tcttgtacaa agttggcatt ataagaaagc attgcttatc aatttgttgc aacgaacagg
      841 tcactatcag tcaaaataaa atcattattt gccatccagc tgatatcccc tatagtgagt
      901 cgtattacat ggtcatagct gtttcctggc agctctggcc cgtgtctcaa aatctctgat
      961 gttacattgc acaagataaa aatatatcat catgcctcct ctagaccagc caggacagaa
     1021 atgcctcgac ttcgctgcta cccaaggttg ccgggtgacg cacaccgtgg aaacggatga
     1081 aggcacgaac ccagtggaca taagcctgtt cggttcgtaa gctgtaatgc aagtagcgta
     1141 tgcgctcacg caactggtcc agaaccttga ccgaacgcag cggtggtaac ggcgcagtgg
     1201 cggttttcat ggcttgttat gactgttttt ttggggtaca gtctatgcct cgggcatcca
     1261 agcagcaagc gcgttacgcc gtgggtcgat gtttgatgtt atggagcagc aacgatgtta
     1321 cgcagcaggg cagtcgccct aaaacaaagt taaacattat gagggaagcg gtgatcgccg
     1381 aagtatcgac tcaactatca gaggtagttg gcgtcatcga gcgccatctc gaaccgacgt
     1441 tgctggccgt acatttgtac ggctccgcag tggatggcgg cctgaagcca cacagtgata
     1501 ttgatttgct ggttacggtg accgtaaggc ttgatgaaac aacgcggcga gctttgatca
     1561 acgacctttt ggaaacttcg gcttcccctg gagagagcga gattctccgc gctgtagaag
     1621 tcaccattgt tgtgcacgac gacatcattc cgtggcgtta tccagctaag cgcgaactgc
     1681 aatttggaga atggcagcgc aatgacattc ttgcaggtat cttcgagcca gccacgatcg
     1741 acattgatct ggctatcttg ctgacaaaag caagagaaca tagcgttgcc ttggtaggtc
     1801 cagcggcgga ggaactcttt gatccggttc ctgaacagga tctatttgag gcgctaaatg
     1861 aaaccttaac gctatggaac tcgccgcccg actgggctgg cgatgagcga aatgtagtgc
     1921 ttacgttgtc ccgcatttgg tacagcgcag taaccggcaa aatcgcgccg aaggatgtcg
     1981 ctgccgactg ggcaatggag cgcctgccgg cccagtatca gcccgtcata cttgaagcta
     2041 gacaggctta tcttggacaa gaagaagatc gcttggcctc gcgcgcagat cagttggaag
     2101 aatttgtcca ctacgtgaaa ggcgagatca ccaaggtagt cggcaaataa ccctcgagcc
     2161 acccatgacc aaaatccctt aacgtgagtt acgcgtcgtt ccactgagcg tcagaccccg
     2221 tagaaaagat caaaggatct tcttgagatc ctttttttct gcgcgtaatc tgctgcttgc
     2281 aaacaaaaaa accaccgcta ccagcggtgg tttgtttgcc ggatcaagag ctaccaactc
     2341 tttttccgaa ggtaactggc ttcagcagag cgcagatacc aaatactgtt cttctagtgt
     2401 agccgtagtt aggccaccac ttcaagaact ctgtagcacc gcctacatac ctcgctctgc
     2461 taatcctgtt accagtggct gctgccagtg gcgataagtc gtgtcttacc gggttggact
     2521 caagacgata gttaccggat aaggcgcagc ggtcgggctg aacggggggt tcgtgcacac
     2581 agcccagctt ggagcgaacg acctacaccg aactgagata cctacagcgt gagctatgag
     2641 aaagcgccac gcttcccgaa gggagaaagg cggacaggta tccggtaagc ggcagggtcg
     2701 gaacaggaga gcgcacgagg gagcttccag ggggaaacgc ctggtatctt tatagtcctg
     2761 tcgggtttcg ccacctctga cttgagcgtc gatttttgtg atgctcgtca ggggggcgga
     2821 gcctatggaa aaacgccagc aacgcggcct ttttacggtt cctggccttt tgctggcctt
     2881 ttgctcacat gttctttcct gcgttatccc ctgattctgt ggataaccgt attaccgcct
     2941 ttgagtgagc tgataccgct cgccgcagcc gaacgaccga gcgcagcgag tcagtgagcg
     3001 aggaagcgga agagcgccca atacgcaaac cgcctctccc cgcgcgttgg ccgattcatt
     3061 aatgcagctg gcacgacagg tttcccgact ggaaagcggg cagtgagcgc aacgcaatta
     3121 atacgcgtac cgctagccag gaagagtttg tagaaacgca aaaaggccat ccgtcaggat
     3181 ggccttctgc ttagtttgat gcctggcagt ttatggcggg cgtcctgccc gccaccctcc
     3241 gggccgttgc ttcacaacgt tcaaatccgc tcccggcgga tttgtcctac tcaggagagc
     3301 gttcaccgac aaacaacaga taaaacgaaa ggcccagtct tccgactgag cctttcgttt
     3361 tatttgatgc ct
//
